Addgene plasmid #104886: PE_25: Pxyl_tet_eG::sfYFP
Purpose: PE_25: Pxyl_tet_eG::sfYFP
Depositing lab: Matthew Bennett. Depositing organization: Rice University. Publication: Tuning the dynamic range of bacterial promoters regulated by ligand-inducible transcription factors. Chen Y, Ho JML, Shis DL, Gupta C, Long J, Wagner DS, Ott W, Josic K, Bennett MR. Nat Commun. 2018 Jan 4;9(1):64. doi: 10.1038/s41467-017-02473-5. PubMed 29302024.
Backbone
  Vector backbone: pmb1, +ROP
  Backbone size w/o insert (bp): 3886
  Total vector size (bp): 3971
  Vector type: Bacterial Expression
Growth in bacteria
  Bacterial resistance: Kanamycin, 50 μg/mL
  Growth temperature: 37°C
  Growth strain: DH5alpha
  Copy number: High Copy
Gene/Insert
  Gene/Insert name: Hybrid Promoter Pxyl_tet_eG
  Insert size (bp): 85
  Promoter: Pxyl_tet_eG
  Cloning method: Gateway Cloning
  Sequencing primers: 5′ CATTTCTGAAGAGGACTTGTTGCG; 3′ CTTCACCCTCGCCACGCACG
Terms and licenses: Academic/Nonprofit Terms; Industry Terms: Not Available to Industry
Depositor comments: Note: Plasmid contains a tet operator instead of a lac operator between rop and myc. This change is not known to affect plasmid function.
How to cite: PE_25: Pxyl_tet_eG::sfYFP was a gift from Matthew Bennett (Addgene plasmid # 104886 ; http://n2t.net/addgene:104886 ; RRID:Addgene_104886)
