[The description below was written by a language model from this plasmid's Addgene catalogue record and pLannotate feature annotations shown in this document.]
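Description:
PE_25: Pxyl_tet_eG::sfYFP is a bacterial reporter plasmid of about 4 kb, built to measure the output of a synthetic hybrid promoter in E. coli. It is carried on a pMB1-type backbone that retains the rop gene and the pBR322 bom (basis of mobility) region. A fragment annotated as mbeC is probably residual ColE1-family backbone sequence. The catalogue lists the plasmid as high copy, although Rop normally moderates the copy number of pMB1/ColE1 replicons. Selection is by kanamycin, through an aph(3')-Ia aminoglycoside phosphotransferase gene encoded on the reverse strand.

The payload is an 85 bp engineered promoter, Pxyl_tet_eG, placed upstream of a superfolder fluorescent protein coding sequence and followed by the phage T7 early (T7Te) terminator. The annotation software labels the reporter as superfolder GFP, whereas the construct name calls it sfYFP, a closely related yellow variant. Short matches to PLtetO-1 and to a tet-operator-bearing H1 promoter just upstream of the reporter indicate tet operator sequences within the hybrid promoter. This fits a name that suggests a combination of xylose-responsive and TetR-responsive elements, but the record does not spell out the promoter's architecture or the meaning of the "eG" suffix. No regulator genes are annotated on the plasmid, so the cognate transcription factors are presumably supplied from elsewhere.

A separate upstream region contains a Myc epitope tag sequence. According to the depositor, a tet operator sits between rop and myc where a lac operator was expected, and this change is not known to affect function. The plasmid comes from a study on tuning the dynamic range of bacterial promoters controlled by ligand-inducible transcription factors, where fluorescence reports promoter activity.
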