Features (pLannotate 1.2.2; 13 found; start..end, strand, type, name):
     67..87      +  promoter       PLtetO-1 promoter (fragment): modified phage lambda PL promoter with tet operator sites (Lutz and Bujard, 1997)
    100..318     +  CDS            N-MYC2 (fragment): MYC2_MARMO - Protein inferred from homology: Swiss-Prot protein existence level 3. From Marmota monax (Woodchuck).
    286..315     +  CDS            Myc: Myc (human c-Myc proto-oncogene) epitope tag
    489..506     +  promoter       H1-2O2 promoter (fragment): doxycycline-inducible variant of the human H1 RNA promoter (Henriksen et al., 2007)
    517..539     +  promoter       PLtetO-1 promoter (fragment): modified phage lambda PL promoter with tet operator sites (Lutz and Bujard, 1997)
    622..1335    +  CDS            superfolder GFP: GFP variant that folds robustly even when fused to poorly folded proteins (Pédelacq et al., 2006)
   1487..1514    +  terminator     T7Te terminator: phage T7 early transcription terminator
   1597..1654    +  promoter       AmpR promoter (fragment): bla
   1663..2478    -  CDS            KanR: aminoglycoside phosphotransferase; aph(3')-Ia; confers resistance to kanamycin in bacteria or G418 (Geneticin®) in eukaryotes
   2600..3188    +  rep_origin     ori: high-copy-number ColE1/pMB1/pBR322/pUC origin of replication
   3374..3513    -  misc_feature   bom: basis of mobility region from pBR322
   3615..3806    -  CDS            rop: Rop protein, which maintains plasmids at low copy number; rop
   3847..3957    +  CDS            mbeC (fragment): MBEC_ECOLX - Experimental evidence at protein level: Swiss-Prot protein existence level 1. Required for efficient mobilization of ColE1 plasmid and is thus essential to promote the specific transfer of the plasmid during conjugation. Probably functions by inducing DNA bending, helping the MbeA relaxase to melt the DNA around the nic site and cleave the phosphodiester bond. Binds specifically double-stranded DNA (dsDNA) containing the ColE1 oriT but does not recognize the inverted repeat (IR). From Escherichia coli.
>Addgene plasmid #104886 | PE_25: Pxyl_tet_eG::sfYFP | addgene full sequence | sequence record 221711 | Addgene NGS Result
AGTGCGCTCGAGCTTCCCAACCTTACCAGAGGGCGCCCCAGCTGGCAATTCCGACGTCTGTGTGGATCCC
TATCAGTGATAGAGATTCACACAGGGCCCTCGGACACCGAGGAGAATGTCAAGAGGCGAACACACAACGT
CTTGGAGCGCCAGAGGAGGAACGAGCTAAAACGGAGCTTTTTTGCCCTGCGTGACCAGATCCCGGAGTTG
GAAAACAATGAAAAGGCCCCCAAGGTAGTTATCCTTAAAAAAGCCACAGCATACATCCTGTCCGTCCAAG
CAGAGGAGCAAAAGCTCATTTCTGAAGAGGACTTGTTGCGGAAACGACGAGAACAGTTGAAACACAAACT
TGAACAGCTACGGAACTCTTGTGCGTAAGGAAAAGTAAGGAAAACGATTCCTTCTAACAGAAATGTCCTG
AGCAATCACCTATGAACTGTCGAAATAAACCAAAAATCGTAATCGAAAGATAAAAATCTGTAATAGACAT
CCCTATCAGTGATAGATATAGTGAGCACATCCCTATCAGTGATAGAGATGCATGCCACTTAAAAAGGAGA
TCAACAATGAAAGCAATTTTCGTACTGAAACATCTTAATCATGCTAAGGAGAAATACTAGTATGCGTAAA
GGCGAAGAGCTGTTCACTGGTGTCGTCCCTATTCTGGTGGAACTGGATGGTGATGTCAACGGTCATAAGT
TTTCCGTGCGTGGCGAGGGTGAAGGTGACGCAACTAATGGTAAACTGACGCTGAAGTTCATCTGTACTAC
TGGTAAACTGCCGGTACCTTGGCCGACTCTGGTAACGACGCTGACTTATGGTGTTCAGTGCTTTGCTCGT
TATCCGGACCATATGAAGCAGCATGACTTCTTCAAGTCCGCCATGCCGGAAGGCTATGTGCAGGAACGCA
CGATTTCCTTTAAGGATGACGGCACGTACAAAACGCGTGCGGAAGTGAAATTTGAAGGCGATACCCTGGT
AAACCGCATTGAGCTGAAAGGCATTGACTTTAAAGAAGACGGCAATATCCTGGGCCATAAGCTGGAATAC
AATTTTAACAGCCACAATGTTTACATCACCGCCGATAAACAAAAAAATGGCATTAAAGCGAATTTTAAAA
TTCGCCACAACGTGGAGGATGGCAGCGTGCAGCTGGCTGATCACTACCAGCAAAACACTCCAATCGGTGA
TGGTCCTGTTCTGCTGCCAGACAATCACTATCTGAGCTACCAAAGCGTTCTGTCTAAAGATCCGAACGAG
AAACGCGATCATATGGTTCTGCTGGAGTTCGTAACCGCAGCGGGCATCACGCATGGTATGGATGAACTGT
ACAAATGATGAAGCTTCCCCTACGTGCTGCTGAAGTTGCCCGCAACAGAGAGTGGAACCAACCGGTGATA
CCACGATACTATGACTGAGAGTCAACGCCATGAGCGGCCTCATTTCTTATTCTGAGTTACAACAGTCCGC
ACCGCTGTCTCACACTGGCTCACCTTCGGGTGGGCCTTTCTGCGTTTATATACTAGAGAGAGAATATAAA
AAGCCAGATTATTAATCCGGCTTTTTTATTATTTCCTAGCTAGCCGGGGAAATGTGCGCGGAACCCCTAT
TTGTTTATTTTTCTAAATACATTCAAATATGTATCCGCTCATGAATTAATTCTTAGAAAAACTCATCGAG
CATCAAATGAAACTGCAATTTATTCATATCAGGATTATCAATACCATATTTTTGAAAAAGCCGTTTCTGT
AATGAAGGAGAAAACTCACCGAGGCAGTTCCATAGGATGGCAAGATCCTGGTATCGGTCTGCGATTCCGA
CTCGTCCAACATCAATACAACCTATTAATTTCCCCTCGTCAAAAATAAGGTTATCAAGTGAGAAATCACC
ATGAGTGACGACTGAATCCGGTGAGAATGGCAAAAGTTTATGCATTTCTTTCCAGACTTGTTCAACAGGC
CAGCCATTACGCTCGTCATCAAAATCACTCGCATCAACCAAACCGTTATTCATTCGTGATTGCGCCTGAG
CGAGACGAAATACGCGATCGCTGTTAAAAGGACAATTACAAACAGGAATCGAATGCAACCGGCGCAGGAA
CACTGCCAGCGCATCAACAATATTTTCACCTGAATCAGGATATTCTTCTAATACCTGGAATGCTGTTTTC
CCGGGGATCGCAGTGGTGAGTAACCATGCATCATCAGGAGTACGGATAAAATGCTTGATGGTCGGAAGAG
GCATAAATTCCGTCAGCCAGTTTAGTCTGACCATCTCATCTGTAACATCATTGGCAACGCTACCTTTGCC
ATGTTTCAGAAACAACTCTGGCGCATCGGGCTTCCCATACAATCGATAGATTGTCGCACCTGATTGCCCG
ACATTATCGCGAGCCCATTTATACCCATATAAATCAGCATCCATGCTGGAATTTAATCGCGGCCTAGAGC
AAGACGTTTCCCGTTGAATATGGCTCATAACACCCCTTGTATTACTGTTTATGTAAGCAGACAGTTTTAT
TGTTCATGACCAAAATCCCTTAACGTGAGTTTTCGTTCCACTGAGCGTCAGACCCCGTAGAAAAGATCAA
AGGATCTTCTTGAGATCCTTTTTTTCTGCGCGTAATCTGCTGCTTGCAAACAAAAAAACCACCGCTACCA
GCGGTGGTTTGTTTGCCGGATCAAGAGCTACCAACTCTTTTTCCGAAGGTAACTGGCTTCAGCAGAGCGC
AGATACCAAATACTGTCCTTCTAGTGTAGCCGTAGTTAGGCCACCACTTCAAGAACTCTGTAGCACCGCC
TACATACCTCGCTCTGCTAATCCTGTTACCAGTGGCTGCTGCCAGTGGCGATAAGTCGTGTCTTACCGGG
TTGGACTCAAGACGATAGTTACCGGATAAGGCGCAGCGGTCGGGCTGAACGGGGGGTTCGTGCACACAGC
CCAGCTTGGAGCGAACGACCTACACCGAACTGAGATACCTACAGCGTGAGCTATGAGAAAGCGCCACGCT
TCCCGAAGGGAGAAAGGCGGACAGGTATCCGGTAAGCGGCAGGGTCGGAACAGGAGAGCGCACGAGGGAG
CTTCCAGGGGGAAACGCCTGGTATCTTTATAGTCCTGTCGGGTTTCGCCACCTCTGACTTGAGCGTCGAT
TTTTGTGATGCTCGTCAGGGGGGCGGAGCCTATGGAAAAACGCCAGCAACGCGGCCTTTTTACGGTTCCT
GGCCTTTTGCTGGCCTTTTGCTCACATGTTCTTTCCTGCGTTATCCCCTGATTCTGTGGATAACCGTATT
ACCGCCTTTGAGTGAGCTGATACCGCTCGCCGCAGCCGAACGACCGAGCGCAGCGAGTCAGTGAGCGAGG
AAGCGGAAGAGCGCCTGATGCGGTATTTTCTCCTTACGCATCTGTGCGGTATTTCACACCGCAATGGTGC
ACTCTCAGTACAATCTGCTCTGATGCCGCATAGTTAAGCCAGTATACACTCCGCTATCGCTACGTGACTG
GGTCATGGCTGCGCCCCGACACCCGCCAACACCCGCTGACGCGCCCTGACGGGCTTGTCTGCTCCCGGCA
TCCGCTTACAGACAAGCTGTGACCGTCTCCGGGAGCTGCATGTGTCAGAGGTTTTCACCGTCATCACCGA
AACGCGCGAGGCAGCTGCGGTAAAGCTCATCAGCGTGGTCGTGAAGCGATTCACAGATGTCTGCCTGTTC
ATCCGCGTCCAGCTCGTTGAGTTTCTCCAGAAGCGTTAATGTCTGGCTTCTGATAAAGCGGGCCATGTTA
AGGGCGGTTTTTTCCTGTTTGGTCACTGATGCCTCCGTGTAAGGGGGATTTCTGTTCATGGGGGTAATGA
TACCGATGAAACGAGAGAGGATGCTCACGATACGGGTTACTGATGATGAACATGCCCGGTTACTGGAACG
TTGTGAGGGTAAACAACTGGCGGTATGGATGCGGCGGGACCAGAGCTC
