>Addgene plasmid #104886 | PE_25: Pxyl_tet_eG::sfYFP | depositor partial sequence | sequence record 214358 | Hybrid Promoter: Pxyl_tet_eG
TGTCGAAATAAACCAAAAATCGTAATCGAAAGATAAAAATCTGTAATAGACATCCCTATCAGTGATAGAT
ATAGTGAGCACATCCCTATCAGTGATAGAGATGCATGC
